Addgene plasmid #142499: TFORF0260
Purpose: Lentiviral vector for overexpressing transcription factor ORFs with unique 24-bp barcodes. Barcodes facilitate identification of transcription factors in pooled screens.
Depositing lab: Feng Zhang. Depositing organization: Broad Institute. Publication: A transcription factor atlas of directed differentiation. Joung J, Ma S, Tay T, Geiger-Schuller KR, Kirchgatterer PC, Verdine VK, Guo B, Arias-Garcia MA, Allen WE, Singh A, Kuksenko O, Abudayyeh OO, Gootenberg JS, Fu Z, Macrae RK, Buenrostro JD, Regev A, Zhang F. Cell. 2023 Jan 5;186(1):209-229.e26. doi: 10.1016/j.cell.2022.11.026. PubMed 36608654.
Backbone
  Vector backbone: pLX_TRC317
  Backbone manufacturer: Broad Institute Genetic Perturbation Platform
  Backbone size w/o insert (bp): 8264
  Vector type: Mammalian Expression, Lentiviral
  Selectable markers: Puromycin
Growth in bacteria
  Bacterial resistance: Ampicillin, 100 μg/mL
  Growth temperature: 37°C
  Growth strain: NEB Stable
  Copy number: High Copy
Gene/Insert
  Gene/Insert name: TCF4
  Species: H. sapiens (human)
  Insert size (bp): 2423
  Entrez Gene: TCF4 (a.k.a. CDG2T, E2-2, FCD2, FECD3, ITF-2, ITF2, PTHS, SEF-2, SEF2, SEF2-1, SEF2-1A, SEF2-1B, SEF2-1D, TCF-4, bHLHb19)
  Promoter: EF1a
  Cloning method: Unknown
  Sequencing primers: 5′ GGGTGGAGACTGAAGTTAGGCCAG; 3′ CACATAGCGTAAAAGGAGCAACATAG
Terms and licenses: Academic/Nonprofit Terms; Industry Terms: Not Available to Industry
Depositor comments: NM_001243226,ENST00000398339 . The transcription factor ORF portion of this plasmid was synthesized by Genewiz. Please test multiple small colonies in case of plasmid recombination. To make this collection available in a timely manner, a portion of this collection was not fully sequenced by Addgene. If an Addgene verified full plasmid sequence is not available, please contact us prior to placing an order to request the full sequence.
How to cite: TFORF0260 was a gift from Feng Zhang (Addgene plasmid # 142499 ; http://n2t.net/addgene:142499 ; RRID:Addgene_142499)
