[The description below was written by a language model from this plasmid's Addgene catalogue record and pLannotate feature annotations shown in this document.]
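Description:
TFORF0260 is a third-generation-style, self-inactivating lentiviral expression plasmid built on the pLX_TRC317 backbone, carrying the human transcription factor TCF4 (also known as E2-2 or ITF2), a basic helix-loop-helix protein that binds E-box motifs and is implicated in neuronal differentiation. It is one member of a barcoded transcription factor ORF collection. In bacteria it is maintained by a high-copy ColE1/pUC-type origin and selected with ampicillin through the bla gene. An f1 origin and remnants of a lac/lacZα cloning region flanked by T7 and T3 promoters are also present in the backbone. The depositor notes that the plasmid can recombine, as is common for LTR-containing vectors.

The viral cassette begins with an RSV promoter fused to a truncated HIV-1 5' LTR, which drives Tat-independent production of genomic RNA in packaging cells. This is followed by the Ψ packaging signal with a gag fragment, the Rev response element for nuclear export, and a cPPT/CTS that aids nuclear import of the provirus. An SV40 early promoter expresses puromycin N-acetyltransferase so that transduced mammalian cells can be selected. Downstream, the constitutive EF-1α promoter drives the synthesized TCF4 ORF. The annotated TCF4 match covers about 2 kb of the recorded 2.4 kb insert, and a short upstream hit to an unrelated human protein probably falls within the same ORF's isoform-specific region. A WPRE enhances transcript stability and expression, and the ΔU3 3' LTR renders the integrated provirus self-inactivating. The unique 24-bp barcode described in the record is not annotated in the feature table, so its position is not stated. The construct is intended for TCF4 overexpression, individually or in pooled screens, such as those for directed differentiation, in which barcode readout identifies the transcription factor delivered.
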