Features (pLannotate 1.2.2; 32 found; start..end, strand, type, name):
      5..231     +  promoter       RSV promoter: Rous sarcoma virus enhancer/promoter
    232..412     +  LTR            5' LTR (truncated): truncated 5' long terminal repeat (LTR) from HIV-1
    459..584     +  misc_feature   HIV-1 Ψ: packaging signal of human immunodeficiency virus type 1
    568..931     +  CDS            HIV-1 gag (fragment): gag protein from human immunodeficiency virus 1; gag
   1077..1310    +  misc_feature   RRE: The Rev response element (RRE) of HIV-1 allows for Rev-dependent mRNA export from the nucleus to the cytoplasm.
   1687..1713    +  CDS            Rev (fragment): human immunodeficiency virus 1 (HIV-1) Rev protein; rev; enhances nuclear export of unspliced and incompletely spliced viral mRNAs
   1720..1743    +  promoter       SV40 promoter (fragment): SV40 early promoter
   1744..1815    +  promoter       SV40 promoter (fragment): SV40 enhancer and early promoter
   1839..1974    +  rep_origin     SV40 ori: SV40 origin of replication
   2020..2616    +  CDS            PuroR (fragment): puromycin N-acetyltransferase; pac from Streptomyces; confers resistance to puromycin
   2665..2782    +  misc_feature   cPPT/CTS: central polypurine tract and central termination sequence of HIV-1
   2847..2913    +  CDS            small t antigen (fragment): SV40 (simian virus 40) small t antigen
   2920..4098    +  promoter       EF-1α promoter: strong constitutive promoter for human elongation factor EF-1α
   4293..4400    +  CDS            ZNF561-AS1 (fragment): CS082_HUMAN - Also known as C19orf82. Protein predicted: Swiss-Prot protein existence level 4. From Homo sapiens (Human).
   4421..6433    +  CDS            TCF4: ITF2_HUMAN - Also known as BHLHB19, ITF2, SEF2. Experimental evidence at protein level: Swiss-Prot protein existence level 1. Transcription factor that binds to the immunoglobulin enhancer Mu-E5/KE5-motif. Involved in the initiation of neuronal differentiation. Activates transcription by binding to the E box (5'- CANNTG-3'). Binds to the E-box present in the somatostatin receptor 2 initiator element (SSTR2-INR) to activate transcription (By similarity). Preferentially binds to either 5'-ACANNTGT-3' or 5'- CCANNTGG-3'. From Homo sapiens (Human).
   6449..6502    +  promoter       U6 promoter (fragment): RNA polymerase III promoter for human U6 snRNA
   6544..7132    +  misc_feature   WPRE: woodchuck hepatitis virus posttranscriptional regulatory element
   7183..7202    +  misc_feature   cPPT/CTS (fragment): central polypurine tract and central termination sequence of HIV-1
   7204..7437    +  LTR            3' LTR (ΔU3): self-inactivating 3' long terminal repeat (LTR) from HIV-1
   7515..7636    +  polyA_signal   SV40 poly(A) signal: SV40 polyadenylation signal
   7676..7811    +  rep_origin     SV40 ori: SV40 origin of replication
   7832..7850    -  promoter       T7 promoter: promoter for bacteriophage T7 RNA polymerase
   7858..8013    +  CDS            lacZα (fragment): LacZα fragment of β-galactosidase; lacZ fragment
   8018..8446    +  rep_origin     f1 ori (sequence partly withheld): f1 bacteriophage origin of replication; arrow indicates direction of (+) strand synthesis
   8499..8603    +  promoter       AmpR promoter: bla
   8604..9464    +  CDS            AmpR: β-lactamase; bla; confers resistance to ampicillin, carbenicillin, and related antibiotics
   9635..10223   +  rep_origin     ori: high-copy-number ColE1/pMB1/pBR322/pUC origin of replication
  10406..10498   +  CDS            lacI (fragment): lac repressor; lacI; The lac repressor binds to the lac operator to inhibit transcription in E. coli. This inhibition can be relieved by adding lactose or isopropyl-β-D-thiogalactopyranoside (IPTG).
  10511..10532   +  protein_bind   CAP binding site: CAP binding activates transcription in the presence of cAMP. E. coli catabolite activator protein
  10547..10577   +  promoter       lac promoter: promoter for the E. coli lac operon
  10581..10603   +  protein_bind   lac operator (fragment): The lac repressor binds to the lac operator to inhibit transcription in E. coli. This inhibition can be relieved by adding lactose or isopropyl-β-D-thiogalactopyranoside (IPTG). lac repressor encoded by lacI
  10646..10664   +  promoter       T3 promoter: promoter for bacteriophage T3 RNA polymerase
>Addgene plasmid #142499 | TFORF0260 | addgene full sequence | sequence record 397239 | Addgene NGS Result
TTAATGTAGTCTTATGCAATACTCTTGTAGTCTTGCAACATGGTAACGATGAGTTAGCAACATGCCTTAC
AAGGAGAGAAAAAGCACCGTGCATGCCGATTGGTGGAAGTAAGGTGGTACGATCGTGCCTTATTAGGAAG
GCAACAGACGGGTCTGACATGGATTGGACGAACCACTGAATTGCCGCATTGCAGAGATATTGTATTTAAG
TGCCTAGCTCGATACATAAACGGGTCTCTCTGGTTAGACCAGATCTGAGCCTGGGAGCTCTCTGGCTAAC
TAGGGAACCCACTGCTTAAGCCTCAATAAAGCTTGCCTTGAGTGCTTCAAGTAGTGTGTGCCCGTCTGTT
GTGTGACTCTGGTAACTAGAGATCCCTCAGACCCTTTTAGTCAGTGTGGAAAATCTCTAGCAGTGGCGCC
CGAACAGGGACTTGAAAGCGAAAGGGAAACCAGAGGAGCTCTCTCGACGCAGGACTCGGCTTGCTGAAGC
GCGCACGGCAAGAGGCGAGGGGCGGCGACTGGTGAGTACGCCAAAAATTTTGACTAGCGGAGGCTAGAAG
GAGAGAGATGGGTGCGAGAGCGTCAGTATTAAGCGGGGGAGAATTAGATCGCGATGGGAAAAAATTCGGT
TAAGGCCAGGGGGAAAGAAAAAATATAAATTAAAACATATAGTATGGGCAAGCAGGGAGCTAGAACGATT
CGCAGTTAATCCTGGCCTGTTAGAAACATCAGAAGGCTGTAGACAAATACTGGGACAGCTACAACCATCC
CTTCAGACAGGATCAGAAGAACTTAGATCATTATATAATACAGTAGCAACCCTCTATTGTGTGCATCAAA
GGATAGAGATAAAAGACACCAAGGAAGCTTTAGACAAGATAGAGGAAGAGCAAAACAAAAGTAAGACCAC
CGCACAGCAAGCGGCCGCTGATCTTCAGACCTGGAGGAGGAGATATGAGGGACAATTGGAGAAGTGAATT
ATATAAATATAAAGTAGTAAAAATTGAACCATTAGGAGTAGCACCCACCAAGGCAAAGAGAAGAGTGGTG
CAGAGAGAAAAAAGAGCAGTGGGAATAGGAGCTTTGTTCCTTGGGTTCTTGGGAGCAGCAGGAAGCACTA
TGGGCGCAGCGTCAATGACGCTGACGGTACAGGCCAGACAATTATTGTCTGGTATAGTGCAGCAGCAGAA
CAATTTGCTGAGGGCTATTGAGGCGCAACAGCATCTGTTGCAACTCACAGTCTGGGGCATCAAGCAGCTC
CAGGCAAGAATCCTGGCTGTGGAAAGATACCTAAAGGATCAACAGCTCCTGGGGATTTGGGGTTGCTCTG
GAAAACTCATTTGCACCACTGCTGTGCCTTGGAATGCTAGTTGGAGTAATAAATCTCTGGAACAGATTTG
GAATCACACGACCTGGATGGAGTGGGACAGAGAAATTAACAATTACACAAGCTTAATACACTCCTTAATT
GAAGAATCGCAAAACCAGCAAGAAAAGAATGAACAAGAATTATTGGAATTAGATAAATGGGCAAGTTTGT
GGAATTGGTTTAACATAACAAATTGGCTGTGGTATATAAAATTATTCATAATGATAGTAGGAGGCTTGGT
AGGTTTAAGAATAGTTTTTGCTGTACTTTCTATAGTGAATAGAGTTAGGCAGGGATATTCACCATTATCG
TTTCAGACCCACCTCCCAACCCCGAGGGGACCCATGCATTGCATCTCAATTAGTCAGCAACCAGGTGTGG
AAAGTCCCCAGGCTCCCCAGCAGGCAGAAGTATGCAAAGCATGCGTCTCAATTAGTCAGCAACCATAGTC
CCGCCCCTAACTCCGCCCATCCCGCCCCTAACTCCGCCCAGTTCCGCCCATTCTCCGCCCCATGGCTGAC
TAATTTTTTTTATTTATGCAGAGGCCGAGGCCGCCTCGGCCTCTGAGCTATTCCAGAAGTAGTGAGGAGG
CTTTTTTGGAGGCCTAGGCTTTTGCAAAAAGCTTTCTAGAGGTACCACCGGAGCTTACCATGACCGAGTA
CAAGCCCACGGTGCGCCTCGCCACCCGCGACGACGTCCCCAGGGCCGTACGCACCCTCGCCGCCGCGTTC
GCCGACTACCCCGCCACGCGCCACACCGTCGATCCGGACCGCCACATCGAGCGGGTCACCGAGCTGCAAG
AACTCTTCCTCACGCGCGTCGGGCTCGACATCGGCAAGGTGTGGGTCGCGGACGACGGCGCCGCCGTGGC
GGTCTGGACCACGCCGGAGAGCGTCGAAGCGGGGGCGGTGTTCGCCGAGATCGGCCCGCGCATGGCCGAG
TTGAGCGGTTCCCGGCTGGCCGCGCAGCAACAGATGGAAGGCCTCCTGGCGCCGCACCGGCCCAAGGAGC
CCGCGTGGTTCCTGGCCACCGTCGGCGTCTCGCCCGACCACCAGGGCAAGGGTCTGGGCAGCGCCGTCGT
GCTCCCCGGAGTGGAGGCGGCCGAGCGCGCCGGGGTGCCCGCCTTCCTGGAGACCTCCGCGCCCCGCAAC
CTCCCCTTCTACGAGCGGCTCGGCTTCACCGTCACCGCCGACGTCGAGGTGCCCGAAGGACCGCGCACCT
GGTGCATGACCCGCAAGCCCGGTGCCAGTTAACGAATTCTAGATCTTGAGACAAATGGCAGTATTCATCC
ACAATTTTAAAAGAAAAGGGGGGATTGGGGGGTACAGTGCAGGGGAAAGAATAGTAGACATAATAGCAAC
AGACATACAAACTAAAGAATTACAAAAACAAATTACAAAAATTCAAAATTTTCGGGTTTATTACAGGGAC
AGCAGAGATCCACTTTGGCGCCGGCTCGAGGCCTGCAGGTGCAAAGATGGATAAAGTTTTAAACAGAGAG
GAATCTTTGCAGCTAATGGACCTTCTAGGTCTTGAAAGGAGTGGGAATTGGCTCCGGTGCCCGTCAGTGG
GCAGAGCGCACATCGCCCACAGTCCCCGAGAAGTTGGGGGGAGGGGTCGGCAATTGAACCGGTGCCTAGA
GAAGGTGGCGCGGGGTAAACTGGGAAAGTGATGTCGTGTACTGGCTCCGCCTTTTTCCCGAGGGTGGGGG
AGAACCGTATATAAGTGCAGTAGTCGCCGTGAACGTTCTTTTTCGCAACGGGTTTGCCGCCAGAACACAG
GTAAGTGCCGTGTGTGGTTCCCGCGGGCCTGGCCTCTTTACGGGTTATGGCCCTTGCGTGCCTTGAATTA
CTTCCACCTGGCTGCAGTACGTGATTCTTGATCCCGAGCTTCGGGTTGGAAGTGGGTGGGAGAGTTCGAG
GCCTTGCGCTTAAGGAGCCCCTTCGCCTCGTGCTTGAGTTGAGGCCTGGCCTGGGCGCTGGGGCCGCCGC
GTGCGAATCTGGTGGCACCTTCGCGCCTGTCTCGCTGCTTTCGATAAGTCTCTAGCCATTTAAAATTTTT
GATGACCTGCTGCGACGCTTTTTTTCTGGCAAGATAGTCTTGTAAATGCGGGCCAAGATCTGCACACTGG
TATTTCGGTTTTTGGGGCCGCGGGCGGCGACGGGGCCCGTGCGTCCCAGCGCACATGTTCGGCGAGGCGG
GGCCTGCGAGCGCGGCCACCGAGAATCGGACGGGGGTAGTCTCAAGCTGGCCGGCCTGCTCTGGTGCCTG
GCCTCGCGCCGCCGTGTATCGCCCCGCCCTGGGCGGCAAGGCTGGCCCGGTCGGCACCAGTTGCGTGAGC
GGAAAGATGGCCGCTTCCCGGCCCTGCTGCAGGGAGCTCAAAATGGAGGACGCGGCGCTCGGGAGAGCGG
GCGGGTGAGTCACCCACACAAAGGAAAAGGGCCTTTCCGTCCTCAGCCGTCGCTTCATGTGACTCCACGG
AGTACCGGGCGCCGTCCAGGCACCTCGATTAGTTCTCGAGCTTTTGGAGTACGTCGTCTTTAGGTTGGGG
GGAGGGGTTTTATGCGATGGAGTTTCCCCACACTGAGTGGGTGGAGACTGAAGTTAGGCCAGCTTGGCAC
TTGATGTAATTCTCCTTGGAATTTGCCCTTTTTGAGTTTGGATCTTGGTTCATTCTCAAGCCTCAGACAG
TGGTTCAAAGTTTTTTTCTTCCATTTCAGGTGTCGTGAGGCTAGCACCGCCACCATGTTTTCTAAAAGGC
TGGAGAAAATACCACAGGTGCCTCTCCTCTTTCCCTTCATCTTCATCATTTTGACAAATTACTCAAAGAT
GGAGGGTGCAGTTGAAAGCCAGCCATCATTTTTTAAAACTTCTCAGGACATTGTAACATGCACTTGGGTT
GAGAACTGCTACTCGAGCTTCTCCAGGAGGCCCTTGGAGCAAATGTTTTGTAAACACCAATCTAAGAACA
TTATCTCTTGGACGGGCATGGTGGCTCACACCTGTAATCCCAGCACTTTGGGAGGCCAAGGTTTGTGTGA
TTTTGCTAAAATGCATCACCAACAGCGAATGGCTGCCTTAGGGACGGACAAAGAGCTGAGTGATTTACTG
GATTTCAGTGCGATGTTTTCACCTCCTGTGAGCAGTGGGAAAAATGGACCAACTTCTTTGGCAAGTGGAC
ATTTTACTGGCTCAAATGTAGAAGACAGAAGTAGCTCAGGGTCCTGGGGGAATGGAGGACATCCAAGCCC
GTCCAGGAACTATGGAGATGGGACTCCCTATGACCACATGACCAGCAGGGACCTTGGGTCACATGACAAT
CTCTCTCCACCTTTTGTCAATTCCAGAATACAAAGTAAAACAGAAAGGGGCTCATACTCATCTTATGGGA
GAGAATCAAACTTACAGGGTTGCCACCAGCAGAGTCTCCTTGGAGGTGACATGGATATGGGCAACCCAGG
AACCCTTTCGCCCACCAAACCTGGTTCCCAGTACTATCAGTATTCTAGCAATAATCCCCGAAGGAGGCCT
CTTCACAGTAGTGCCATGGAGGTACAGACAAAGAAAGTTCGAAAAGTTCCTCCAGGTTTGCCATCTTCAG
TCTATGCTCCATCAGCAAGCACTGCCGACTACAATAGGGACTCGCCAGGCTATCCTTCCTCCAAACCAGC
AACCAGCACTTTCCCTAGCTCCTTCTTCATGCAAGATGGCCATCACAGCAGTGACCCTTGGAGCTCCTCC
AGTGGGATGAATCAGCCTGGCTATGCAGGAATGTTGGGCAACTCTTCTCATATTCCACAGTCCAGCAGCT
ACTGTAGCCTGCATCCACATGAACGTTTGAGCTATCCATCACACTCCTCAGCAGACATCAATTCCAGTCT
TCCTCCGATGTCCACTTTCCATCGTAGTGGTACAAACCATTACAGCACCTCTTCCTGTACGCCTCCTGCC
AACGGGACAGACAGTATAATGGCAAATAGAGGAAGCGGGGCAGCCGGCAGCTCCCAGACTGGAGATGCTC
TGGGGAAAGCACTTGCTTCGATCTATTCTCCAGATCACACTAACAACAGCTTTTCATCAAACCCTTCAAC
TCCTGTTGGCTCTCCTCCATCTCTCTCAGCAGGCACAGCTGTTTGGTCTAGAAATGGAGGACAGGCCTCA
TCGTCTCCTAATTATGAAGGACCCTTACACTCTTTGCAAAGCCGAATTGAAGATCGTTTAGAAAGACTGG
ATGATGCTATTCATGTTCTCCGGAACCATGCAGTGGGCCCATCCACAGCTATGCCTGGTGGTCATGGGGA
CATGCATGGAATCATTGGACCTTCTCATAATGGAGCCATGGGTGGTCTGGGCTCAGGGTATGGAACCGGC
CTTCTTTCAGCCAACAGACATTCACTCATGGTGGGGACCCATCGTGAAGATGGCGTGGCCCTGAGAGGCA
GCCATTCTCTTCTGCCAAACCAGGTTCCGGTTCCACAGCTTCCTGTCCAGTCTGCGACTTCCCCTGACCT
GAACCCACCCCAGGACCCTTACAGAGGCATGCCACCAGGACTACAGGGGCAGAGTGTCTCCTCTGGCAGC
TCTGAGATCAAATCCGATGACGAGGGTGATGAGAACCTGCAAGACACGAAATCTTCGGAGGACAAGAAAT
TAGATGACGACAAGAAGGATATCAAATCAATTACTAGGTCAAGATCTAGCAATAATGACGATGAGGACCT
GACACCAGAGCAGAAGGCAGAGCGTGAGAAGGAGCGGAGGATGGCCAACAATGCCCGAGAGCGTCTGCGG
GTCCGTGACATCAACGAGGCTTTCAAAGAGCTCGGCCGCATGGTGCAGCTCCACCTCAAGAGTGACAAGC
CCCAGACCAAGCTCCTGATCCTCCACCAGGCGGTGGCCGTCATCCTCAGTCTGGAGCAGCAAGTCCGAGA
AAGGAATCTGAATCCGAAAGCTGCGTGTCTGAAAAGAAGGGAGGAAGAGAAGGTGTCCTCAGAGCCTCCC
CCTCTCTCCTTGGCCGGCCCACACCCTGGAATGGGAGACGCATCGAATCACATGGGACAGATGTAGTAAT
GAACTAGTCCGTAACTTGAAAGTATTTCGATTTCTTGGCTTTATATATCTTGTGGAAAGGACGAAACGAG
ACACGGTAAAGTCGTCTGACGCGTTAAGTCGACAATCAACCTCTGGATTACAAAATTTGTGAAAGATTGA
CTGGTATTCTTAACTATGTTGCTCCTTTTACGCTATGTGGATACGCTGCTTTAATGCCTTTGTATCATGC
TATTGCTTCCCGTATGGCTTTCATTTTCTCCTCCTTGTATAAATCCTGGTTGCTGTCTCTTTATGAGGAG
TTGTGGCCCGTTGTCAGGCAACGTGGCGTGGTGTGCACTGTGTTTGCTGACGCAACCCCCACTGGTTGGG
GCATTGCCACCACCTGTCAGCTCCTTTCCGGGACTTTCGCTTTCCCCCTCCCTATTGCCACGGCGGAACT
CATCGCCGCCTGCCTTGCCCGCTGCTGGACAGGGGCTCGGCTGTTGGGCACTGACAATTCCGTGGTGTTG
TCGGGGAAATCATCGTCCTTTCCTTGGCTGCTCGCCTGTGTTGCCACCTGGATTCTGCGCGGGACGTCCT
TCTGCTACGTCCCTTCGGCCCTCAATCCAGCGGACCTTCCTTCCCGCGGCCTGCTGCCGGCTCTGCGGCC
TCTTCCGCGTCTTCGCCTTCGCCCTCAGACGAGTCGGATCTCCCTTTGGGCCGCCTCCCCGCGTCGACTT
TAAGACCAATGACTTACAAGGCAGCTGTAGATCTTAGCCACTTTTTAAAAGAAAAGGGGGGACTGGAAGG
GCTAATTCACTCCCAACGAAGACAAGATCTGCTTTTTGCTTGTACTGGGTCTCTCTGGTTAGACCAGATC
TGAGCCTGGGAGCTCTCTGGCTAACTAGGGAACCCACTGCTTAAGCCTCAATAAAGCTTGCCTTGAGTGC
TTCAAGTAGTGTGTGCCCGTCTGTTGTGTGACTCTGGTAACTAGAGATCCCTCAGACCCTTTTAGTCAGT
GTGGAAAATCTCTAGCAGTACGTATAGTAGTTCATGTCATCTTATTATTCAGTATTTATAACTTGCAAAG
AAATGAATATCAGAGAGTGAGAGGAACTTGTTTATTGCAGCTTATAATGGTTACAAATAAAGCAATAGCA
TCACAAATTTCACAAATAAAGCATTTTTTTCACTGCATTCTAGTTGTGGTTTGTCCAAACTCATCAATGT
ATCTTATCATGTCTGGCTCTAGCTATCCCGCCCCTAACTCCGCCCATCCCGCCCCTAACTCCGCCCAGTT
CCGCCCATTCTCCGCCCCATGGCTGACTAATTTTTTTTATTTATGCAGAGGCCGAGGCCGCCTCGGCCTC
TGAGCTATTCCAGAAGTAGTGAGGAGGCTTTTTTGGAGGCCTAGGGACGTACCCAATTCGCCCTATAGTG
AGTCGTATTACGCGCGCTCACTGGCCGTCGTTTTACAACGTCGTGACTGGGAAAACCCTGGCGTTACCCA
ACTTAATCGCCTTGCAGCACATCCCCCTTTCGCCAGCTGGCGTAATAGCGAAGAGGCCCGCACCGATCGC
CCTTCCCAACAGTTGCGCAGCCTGAATGGCGAATGGG
[124 nt withheld, positions 8018-8141]
C
[91 nt withheld, positions 8143-8233]
A
[49 nt withheld, positions 8235-8283]
CCTTTGACGTTGGAGTCCACGTTCTTT
[37 nt withheld, positions 8311-8347]
ACCCTATCTCGGTCTATTCTTTTGATTTATAAGGGATTTTGCCGATTTCGGCCTATTGGTTAAAAAATGA
GCTGATTTAACAAAAATTTAACGCGAATTTTAACAAAATATTAACGCTTACAATTTAGGTGGCACTTTTC
GGGGAAATGTGCGCGGAACCCCTATTTGTTTATTTTTCTAAATACATTCAAATATGTATCCGCTCATGAG
ACAATAACCCTGATAAATGCTTCAATAATATTGAAAAAGGAAGAGTATGAGTATTCAACATTTCCGTGTC
GCCCTTATTCCCTTTTTTGCGGCATTTTGCCTTCCTGTTTTTGCTCACCCAGAAACGCTGGTGAAAGTAA
AAGATGCTGAAGATCAGTTGGGTGCACGAGTGGGTTACATCGAACTGGATCTCAACAGCGGTAAGATCCT
TGAGAGTTTTCGCCCCGAAGAACGTTTTCCAATGATGAGCACTTTTAAAGTTCTGCTATGTGGCGCGGTA
TTATCCCGTATTGACGCCGGGCAAGAGCAACTCGGTCGCCGCATACACTATTCTCAGAATGACTTGGTTG
AGTACTCACCAGTCACAGAAAAGCATCTTACGGATGGCATGACAGTAAGAGAATTATGCAGTGCTGCCAT
AACCATGAGTGATAACACTGCGGCCAACTTACTTCTGACAACGATCGGAGGACCGAAGGAGCTAACCGCT
TTTTTGCACAACATGGGGGATCATGTAACTCGCCTTGATCGTTGGGAACCGGAGCTGAATGAAGCCATAC
CAAACGACGAGCGTGACACCACGATGCCTGTAGCAATGGCAACAACGTTGCGCAAACTATTAACTGGCGA
ACTACTTACTCTAGCTTCCCGGCAACAATTAATAGACTGGATGGAGGCGGATAAAGTTGCAGGACCACTT
CTGCGCTCGGCCCTTCCGGCTGGCTGGTTTATTGCTGATAAATCTGGAGCCGGTGAGCGTGGGTCTCGCG
GTATCATTGCAGCACTGGGGCCAGATGGTAAGCCCTCCCGTATCGTAGTTATCTACACGACGGGGAGTCA
GGCAACTATGGATGAACGAAATAGACAGATCGCTGAGATAGGTGCCTCACTGATTAAGCATTGGTAACTG
TCAGACCAAGTTTACTCATATATACTTTAGATTGATTTAAAACTTCATTTTTAATTTAAAAGGATCTAGG
TGAAGATCCTTTTTGATAATCTCATGACCAAAATCCCTTAACGTGAGTTTTCGTTCCACTGAGCGTCAGA
CCCCGTAGAAAAGATCAAAGGATCTTCTTGAGATCCTTTTTTTCTGCGCGTAATCTGCTGCTTGCAAACA
AAAAAACCACCGCTACCAGCGGTGGTTTGTTTGCCGGATCAAGAGCTACCAACTCTTTTTCCGAAGGTAA
CTGGCTTCAGCAGAGCGCAGATACCAAATACTGTTCTTCTAGTGTAGCCGTAGTTAGGCCACCACTTCAA
GAACTCTGTAGCACCGCCTACATACCTCGCTCTGCTAATCCTGTTACCAGTGGCTGCTGCCAGTGGCGAT
AAGTCGTGTCTTACCGGGTTGGACTCAAGACGATAGTTACCGGATAAGGCGCAGCGGTCGGGCTGAACGG
GGGGTTCGTGCACACAGCCCAGCTTGGAGCGAACGACCTACACCGAACTGAGATACCTACAGCGTGAGCT
ATGAGAAAGCGCCACGCTTCCCGAAGGGAGAAAGGCGGACAGGTATCCGGTAAGCGGCAGGGTCGGAACA
GGAGAGCGCACGAGGGAGCTTCCAGGGGGAAACGCCTGGTATCTTTATAGTCCTGTCGGGTTTCGCCACC
TCTGACTTGAGCGTCGATTTTTGTGATGCTCGTCAGGGGGGCGGAGCCTATGGAAAAACGCCAGCAACGC
GGCCTTTTTACGGTTCCTGGCCTTTTGCTGGCCTTTTGCTCACATGTTCTTTCCTGCGTTATCCCCTGAT
TCTGTGGATAACCGTATTACCGCCTTTGAGTGAGCTGATACCGCTCGCCGCAGCCGAACGACCGAGCGCA
GCGAGTCAGTGAGCGAGGAAGCGGAAGAGCGCCCAATACGCAAACCGCCTCTCCCCGCGCGTTGGCCGAT
TCATTAATGCAGCTGGCACGACAGGTTTCCCGACTGGAAAGCGGGCAGTGAGCGCAACGCAATTAATGTG
AGTTAGCTCACTCATTAGGCACCCCAGGCTTTACACTTTATGCTTCCGGCTCGTATGTTGTGTGGAATTG
TGAGCGGATAACAATTTCACACAGGAAACAGCTATGACCATGATTACGCCAAGCGCGCAATTAACCCTCA
CTAAAGGGAACAAAAGCTGGAGCTGCAAGC
