>Addgene plasmid #142499 | TFORF0260 | depositor partial sequence | sequence record 279635 | Insert
ACCGCCACCATGTTTTCTAAAAGGCTGGAGAAAATACCACAGGTGCCTCTCCTCTTTCCCTTCATCTTCA
TCATTTTGACAAATTACTCAAAGATGGAGGGTGCAGTTGAAAGCCAGCCATCATTTTTTAAAACTTCTCA
GGACATTGTAACATGCACTTGGGTTGAGAACTGCTACTCGAGCTTCTCCAGGAGGCCCTTGGAGCAAATG
TTTTGTAAACACCAATCTAAGAACATTATCTCTTGGACGGGCATGGTGGCTCACACCTGTAATCCCAGCA
CTTTGGGAGGCCAAGGTTTGTGTGATTTTGCTAAAATGCATCACCAACAGCGAATGGCTGCCTTAGGGAC
GGACAAAGAGCTGAGTGATTTACTGGATTTCAGTGCGATGTTTTCACCTCCTGTGAGCAGTGGGAAAAAT
GGACCAACTTCTTTGGCAAGTGGACATTTTACTGGCTCAAATGTAGAAGACAGAAGTAGCTCAGGGTCCT
GGGGGAATGGAGGACATCCAAGCCCGTCCAGGAACTATGGAGATGGGACTCCCTATGACCACATGACCAG
CAGGGACCTTGGGTCACATGACAATCTCTCTCCACCTTTTGTCAATTCCAGAATACAAAGTAAAACAGAA
AGGGGCTCATACTCATCTTATGGGAGAGAATCAAACTTACAGGGTTGCCACCAGCAGAGTCTCCTTGGAG
GTGACATGGATATGGGCAACCCAGGAACCCTTTCGCCCACCAAACCTGGTTCCCAGTACTATCAGTATTC
TAGCAATAATCCCCGAAGGAGGCCTCTTCACAGTAGTGCCATGGAGGTACAGACAAAGAAAGTTCGAAAA
GTTCCTCCAGGTTTGCCATCTTCAGTCTATGCTCCATCAGCAAGCACTGCCGACTACAATAGGGACTCGC
CAGGCTATCCTTCCTCCAAACCAGCAACCAGCACTTTCCCTAGCTCCTTCTTCATGCAAGATGGCCATCA
CAGCAGTGACCCTTGGAGCTCCTCCAGTGGGATGAATCAGCCTGGCTATGCAGGAATGTTGGGCAACTCT
TCTCATATTCCACAGTCCAGCAGCTACTGTAGCCTGCATCCACATGAACGTTTGAGCTATCCATCACACT
CCTCAGCAGACATCAATTCCAGTCTTCCTCCGATGTCCACTTTCCATCGTAGTGGTACAAACCATTACAG
CACCTCTTCCTGTACGCCTCCTGCCAACGGGACAGACAGTATAATGGCAAATAGAGGAAGCGGGGCAGCC
GGCAGCTCCCAGACTGGAGATGCTCTGGGGAAAGCACTTGCTTCGATCTATTCTCCAGATCACACTAACA
ACAGCTTTTCATCAAACCCTTCAACTCCTGTTGGCTCTCCTCCATCTCTCTCAGCAGGCACAGCTGTTTG
GTCTAGAAATGGAGGACAGGCCTCATCGTCTCCTAATTATGAAGGACCCTTACACTCTTTGCAAAGCCGA
ATTGAAGATCGTTTAGAAAGACTGGATGATGCTATTCATGTTCTCCGGAACCATGCAGTGGGCCCATCCA
CAGCTATGCCTGGTGGTCATGGGGACATGCATGGAATCATTGGACCTTCTCATAATGGAGCCATGGGTGG
TCTGGGCTCAGGGTATGGAACCGGCCTTCTTTCAGCCAACAGACATTCACTCATGGTGGGGACCCATCGT
GAAGATGGCGTGGCCCTGAGAGGCAGCCATTCTCTTCTGCCAAACCAGGTTCCGGTTCCACAGCTTCCTG
TCCAGTCTGCGACTTCCCCTGACCTGAACCCACCCCAGGACCCTTACAGAGGCATGCCACCAGGACTACA
GGGGCAGAGTGTCTCCTCTGGCAGCTCTGAGATCAAATCCGATGACGAGGGTGATGAGAACCTGCAAGAC
ACGAAATCTTCGGAGGACAAGAAATTAGATGACGACAAGAAGGATATCAAATCAATTACTAGGTCAAGAT
CTAGCAATAATGACGATGAGGACCTGACACCAGAGCAGAAGGCAGAGCGTGAGAAGGAGCGGAGGATGGC
CAACAATGCCCGAGAGCGTCTGCGGGTCCGTGACATCAACGAGGCTTTCAAAGAGCTCGGCCGCATGGTG
CAGCTCCACCTCAAGAGTGACAAGCCCCAGACCAAGCTCCTGATCCTCCACCAGGCGGTGGCCGTCATCC
TCAGTCTGGAGCAGCAAGTCCGAGAAAGGAATCTGAATCCGAAAGCTGCGTGTCTGAAAAGAAGGGAGGA
AGAGAAGGTGTCCTCAGAGCCTCCCCCTCTCTCCTTGGCCGGCCCACACCCTGGAATGGGAGACGCATCG
AATCACATGGGACAGATGTAGTAATGAACTAGTCCGTAACTTGAAAGTATTTCGATTTCTTGGCTTTATA
TATCTTGTGGAAAGGACGAAACGAGACACGGTAAAGTCGTCTG
