>Addgene plasmid #142499 | TFORF0260 | depositor partial sequence | sequence record 279636 | Barcode
AACGAGACACGGTAAAGTCGTCTG
